>Addgene plasmid #48824 | pGGC001 | depositor full sequence | sequence record 71216 | Full Sequence
GACGAAAGGGCCTCGTGATACGCCTATTTTTATAGGTTAATGTCATGATAATAATGGTTTCTTAGACGTC
AGGTGGCACTTTTCGGGGAAATGTGCGCGGAACCCCTATTTGTTTATTTTTCTAAATACATTCAAATATG
TATCCGCTCATGAGACAATAACCCTGATAAATGCTTCAATAATATTGAAAAAGGAAGAGTATGAGTATTC
AACATTTCCGTGTCGCCCTTATTCCCTTTTTTGCGGCATTTTGCCTTCCTGTTTTTGCTCACCCAGAAAC
GCTGGTGAAAGTAAAAGATGCTGAAGATCAGTTGGGTGCACGAGTGGGTTACATCGAACTGGATCTCAAC
AGCGGTAAGATCCTTGAGAGTTTTCGCCCCGAAGAACGTTTTCCAATGATGAGCACTTTTAAAGTTCTGC
TATGTGGCGCGGTATTATCCCGTATTGACGCCGGGCAAGAGCAACTCGGTCGCCGCATACACTATTCTCA
GAATGACTTGGTTGAGTACTCACCAGTCACAGAAAAGCATCTTACGGATGGCATGACAGTAAGAGAATTA
TGCAGTGCTGCCATAACCATGAGTGATAACACTGCGGCCAACTTACTTCTGACAACGATCGGAGGACCGA
AGGAGCTAACCGCTTTTTTGCACAACATGGGGGATCATGTAACTCGCCTTGATCGTTGGGAACCGGAGCT
GAATGAAGCCATACCAAACGACGAGCGTGACACCACGATGCCTGTAGCAATGGCAACAACGTTGCGCAAA
CTATTAACTGGCGAACTACTTACTCTAGCTTCCCGGCAACAATTAATAGACTGGATGGAGGCGGATAAAG
TTGCAGGACCACTTCTGCGCTCGGCCCTTCCGGCTGGCTGGTTTATTGCTGATAAATCTGGAGCCGGTGA
GCGTGGCTCTCGAGGTATCATTGCAGCACTGGGGCCAGATGGTAAGCCCTCCCGTATCGTAGTTATCTAC
ACGACGGGGAGTCAGGCAACTATGGATGAACGAAATAGACAGATCGCTGAGATAGGTGCCTCACTGATTA
AGCATTGGTAACTGTCAGACCAAGTTTACTCATATATACTTTAGATTGATTTAAAACTTCATTTTTAATT
TAAAAGGATCTAGGTGAAGATCCTTTTTGATAATCTCATGACCAAAATCCCTTAACGTGAGTTTTCGTTC
CACTGAGCGTCAGACCCCGTAGAAAAGATCAAAGGATCTTCTTGAGATCCTTTTTTTCTGCGCGTAATCT
GCTGCTTGCAAACAAAAAAACCACCGCTACCAGCGGTGGTTTGTTTGCCGGATCAAGAGCTACCAACTCT
TTTTCCGAAGGTAACTGGCTTCAGCAGAGCGCAGATACCAAATACTGTTCTTCTAGTGTAGCCGTAGTTA
GGCCACCACTTCAAGAACTCTGTAGCACCGCCTACATACCTCGCTCTGCTAATCCTGTTACCAGTGGCTG
CTGCCAGTGGCGATAAGTCGTGTCTTACCGGGTTGGACTCAAGACGATAGTTACCGGATAAGGCGCAGCG
GTCGGGCTGAACGGGGGGTTCGTGCACACAGCCCAGCTTGGAGCGAACGACCTACACCGAACTGAGATAC
CTACAGCGTGAGCTATGAGAAAGCGCCACGCTTCCCGAAGGGAGAAAGGCGGACAGGTATCCGGTAAGCG
GCAGGGTCGGAACAGGAGAGCGCACGAGGGAGCTTCCAGGGGGAAACGCCTGGTATCTTTATAGTCCTGT
CGGGTTTCGCCACCTCTGACTTGAGCGTCGATTTTTGTGATGCTCGTCAGGGGGGCGGAGCCTATGGAAA
AACGCCAGCAACGCGGCCTTTTTACGGTTCCTGGCCTTTTGCTGGCCTTTTGCTCACATGTTCTTTCCTG
CGTTATCCCCTGATTCTGTGGATAACCGTATTACCGCCTTTGAGTGAGCTGATACCGCTCGCCGCAGCCG
AACGACCGAGCGCAGCGAGTCAGTGAGCGAGGAAGCGGAAGAGCGCCCAATACGCAAACCGCCTCTCCCC
GCGCGTTGGCCGATTCATTAATGCAGCTGGCACGACAGGTTTCCCGACTGGAAAGCGGGCAGTGAGCGCA
ACGCAATTAATGTGAGTTAGCTCACTCATTAGGCACCCCAGGCTTTACACTTTATGCTTCCGGCTCGTAT
GTTGTGTGGAATTGTGAGCGGATAACAATTTCACACGAGCTATTTAGGTGACACTATAGAAGTGAAGCTT
GGTCTCAGGCTCCATGGAGCCGCCACAGCATCAGCATCATCATCATCAAGCCGACCAAGAAAGCGGCAAC
AACAACAACAACAAGTCCGGCTCTGGTGGTTACACGTGTCGCCAGACCAGCACGAGGTGGACACCGACGA
CGGAGCAAATCAAAATCCTCAAAGAACTTTACTACAACAATGCAATCCGGTCACCAACAGCCGATCAGAT
CCAGAAGATCACTGCAAGGCTGAGACAGTTCGGAAAGATTGAGGGCAAGAACGTCTTTTACTGGTTCCAG
AACCATAAGGCTCGTGAGCGTCAGAAGAAGAGATTCAACGGAACAAACATGACCACACCATCTTCATCAC
CCAACTCGGTTATGATGGCGGCTAACGATCATTATCATCCTCTACTTCACCATCATCACGGTGTTCCCAT
GCAGAGGCCTGCTAATTCCGTCAACGTTAAACTTAACCAAGACCATCATCTCTATCATCATAACAAGCCA
TATCCCAGCTTCAATAACGGGAATTTAAATCATGCAAGCTCAGGTACTGAATGTGGTGTTGTTAATGCTT
CTAATGGCTACATGAGTAGCCATGTCTATGGATCTATGGAACAAGACTGTTCTATGAATTACAACAACGT
AGGTGGAGGATGGGCAAACATGGATCATCATTACTCATCTGCACCTTACAACTTCTTCGATAGAGCAAAG
CCTCTGTTTGGTCTAGAAGGTCATCAAGAAGAAGAAGAATGTGGTGGCGATGCTTATCTGGAACATCGAC
GTACGCTTCCTCTCTTCCCTATGCACGGTGAAGATCACATCAACGGTGGTAGTGGCGCCATCTGGAAGTA
TGGCCAATCGGAAGTTCGCCCTTGCGCTTCTCTTGAGCTACGTCTGAACTCAGTGAGACCGAATTCTCGC
CCTATAGTGAGTCGTATTACCTGGCCGTCGTTTTACAACGTCGTGACTGGGAAAACCCTGGCGTTACCCA
ACTTAATCGCCTTGCAGCACATCCCCCTTTCGCCAGCTGGCGTAATAGCGAAGAGGCCCGCACCGATCGC
CCTTCCCAACAGTTGCGCAGCCTGAATGGCGAATGGCGCCTGATGCGGTATTTTCTCCTTACGCATCTGT
GCGGTATTTCACACCGCATATGGTGCACTCTCAGTACAATCTGCTCTGATGCCGCATAGTTAAGCCAGCC
CCGACACCCGCCAACACCCGCTGACGCGCCCTGACGGGCTTGTCTGCTCCCGGCATCCGCTTACAGACAA
GCTGTGACCGTCTCCGGGAGCTGCATGTGTCAGAGGTTTTCACCGTCATCACCGAAACGCGCGA
Features (pLannotate 1.2.2; 13 found; start..end, strand, type, name):
     96..200     +  promoter       AmpR promoter: bla
    201..1061    +  CDS            AmpR: β-lactamase; bla; confers resistance to ampicillin, carbenicillin, and related antibiotics
   1232..1820    +  rep_origin     ori: high-copy-number ColE1/pMB1/pBR322/pUC origin of replication
   2003..2095    +  CDS            lacI (fragment): lac repressor; lacI; The lac repressor binds to the lac operator to inhibit transcription in E. coli. This inhibition can be relieved by adding lactose or isopropyl-β-D-thiogalactopyranoside (IPTG).
   2108..2129    +  protein_bind   CAP binding site: CAP binding activates transcription in the presence of cAMP. E. coli catabolite activator protein
   2144..2174    +  promoter       lac promoter: promoter for the E. coli lac operon
   2182..2198    +  protein_bind   lac operator: The lac repressor binds to the lac operator to inhibit transcription in E. coli. This inhibition can be relieved by adding lactose or isopropyl-β-D-thiogalactopyranoside (IPTG). lac repressor encoded by lacI
   2212..2230    +  promoter       SP6 promoter: promoter for bacteriophage SP6 RNA polymerase
   2254..3129    +  CDS            WUS: WUS_ARATH - Also known as PGA6. Experimental evidence at protein level: Swiss-Prot protein existence level 1. Transcription factor that plays a central role during early embryogenesis, oogenesis and flowering, probably by regulating expression of specific genes. Required to specify stem cell identity in meristems, such as shoot apical meristem (SAM). May induce shoot stem cells activity in order to maintain the stem cell identity. Involved in the developmental root meristem. In shoot apices, it is sufficient to induce the expression of CLV3, a putative ligand of the CLV signaling pathway. Also
   3151..3169    -  promoter       T7 promoter: promoter for bacteriophage T7 RNA polymerase
   3171..3323    +  CDS            lacZα (fragment): LacZα fragment of β-galactosidase; lacZ fragment
   3329..3428    -  misc_feature   bom (fragment): basis of mobility region from pBR322
   3530..1       -  CDS            rop (fragment) (across the origin): Rop protein, which maintains plasmids at low copy number; rop
