[The description below was written by a language model from this plasmid's Addgene catalogue record and pLannotate feature annotations shown in this document.]
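Description:
pGGC001 is an entry-level module plasmid of the GreenGate system, a Golden Gate-based modular cloning toolkit for building plant transformation constructs. It is built on a pUC19 backbone and is maintained in E. coli as a high-copy plasmid through the ColE1/pUC-type origin, with selection on ampicillin provided by the β-lactamase gene under its native bla promoter. The annotated sequence is about 3.6 kb. It also contains remnants typical of pUC-derived cloning vectors: a lacI fragment, the CAP binding site, lac promoter and operator, a lacZα fragment, and partial bom and rop sequences. None of these is relevant to the plasmid's intended function.

The payload is the coding sequence of WUSCHEL (WUS, At2g17950) from Arabidopsis thaliana, an 878 bp insert. WUS encodes a transcription factor that specifies and maintains stem cell identity in meristems, notably the shoot apical meristem. The insert is flanked on each side by a BsaI recognition site, so digestion with this type IIS enzyme releases the module with defined overhangs for ordered, directional ligation with other GreenGate modules. An internal BsaI site in WUS was removed by a silent substitution, so the coding sequence stays intact during assembly. SP6 and T7 promoters lie just outside the BsaI sites, facing inward. They sit in the vector rather than the module, so they would not be carried into assembled products.

The plasmid has no plant promoter or terminator of its own and is not an expression construct. It serves as a donor of the WUS coding sequence, to be combined with other modules for plant transgenesis.
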