Addgene plasmid #48824: pGGC001
Purpose: Provides WUS as GreenGate coding sequence module.
Depositing lab: Jan Lohmann. Depositing organization: Universitaet Heidelberg. Publication: GreenGate - A Novel, Versatile, and Efficient Cloning System for Plant Transgenesis. Lampropoulos A, Sutikovic Z, Wenzl C, Maegele I, Lohmann JU, Forner J. PLoS One. 2013 Dec 20;8(12):e83043. doi: 10.1371/journal.pone.0083043. PubMed 24376629.
Backbone
  Vector backbone: pUC19
  Backbone size w/o insert (bp): 2686
  Vector type: Golden Gate compatible cloning vector
Growth in bacteria
  Bacterial resistance: Ampicillin, 100 μg/mL
  Growth temperature: 37°C
  Growth strain: Mach1
  Copy number: High Copy
Gene/Insert
  Gene/Insert name: WUS (alt name: At2g17950)
  Species: A. thaliana (mustard weed)
  Insert size (bp): 878
  Mutation: internal BsaI recognition site removed by silent substitution
  Entrez Gene: WUS (a.k.a. AT2G17950, PGA6, T27K22.18, T27K22_18, WUS1, WUSCHEL, WUSCHEL 1)
  Cloning method: Unknown
Terms and licenses: Academic/Nonprofit Terms; Industry Terms: Not Available to Industry
Depositor comments: This plasmid is designed for Golden Gate cloning using the BsaI enzyme. Plasmid Features (listed as bp in full plasmid sequence): BsaI site #1 = 2241-2251bp WUS coding sequence = 2252-3129bp BsaI site #2 = 3130-3140bp
How to cite: pGGC001 was a gift from Jan Lohmann (Addgene plasmid # 48824 ; http://n2t.net/addgene:48824 ; RRID:Addgene_48824)
