>Addgene plasmid #48824 | pGGC001 | depositor partial sequence | sequence record 71217 | WUS coding sequence
CCATGGAGCCGCCACAGCATCAGCATCATCATCATCAAGCCGACCAAGAAAGCGGCAACAACAACAACAA
CAAGTCCGGCTCTGGTGGTTACACGTGTCGCCAGACCAGCACGAGGTGGACACCGACGACGGAGCAAATC
AAAATCCTCAAAGAACTTTACTACAACAATGCAATCCGGTCACCAACAGCCGATCAGATCCAGAAGATCA
CTGCAAGGCTGAGACAGTTCGGAAAGATTGAGGGCAAGAACGTCTTTTACTGGTTCCAGAACCATAAGGC
TCGTGAGCGTCAGAAGAAGAGATTCAACGGAACAAACATGACCACACCATCTTCATCACCCAACTCGGTT
ATGATGGCGGCTAACGATCATTATCATCCTCTACTTCACCATCATCACGGTGTTCCCATGCAGAGGCCTG
CTAATTCCGTCAACGTTAAACTTAACCAAGACCATCATCTCTATCATCATAACAAGCCATATCCCAGCTT
CAATAACGGGAATTTAAATCATGCAAGCTCAGGTACTGAATGTGGTGTTGTTAATGCTTCTAATGGCTAC
ATGAGTAGCCATGTCTATGGATCTATGGAACAAGACTGTTCTATGAATTACAACAACGTAGGTGGAGGAT
GGGCAAACATGGATCATCATTACTCATCTGCACCTTACAACTTCTTCGATAGAGCAAAGCCTCTGTTTGG
TCTAGAAGGTCATCAAGAAGAAGAAGAATGTGGTGGCGATGCTTATCTGGAACATCGACGTACGCTTCCT
CTCTTCCCTATGCACGGTGAAGATCACATCAACGGTGGTAGTGGCGCCATCTGGAAGTATGGCCAATCGG
AAGTTCGCCCTTGCGCTTCTCTTGAGCTACGTCTGAAC
