>Addgene plasmid #48824 | pGGC001 | addgene partial sequence | sequence record 72406 | Lac-promoter 5'-CACTTTATGCTTCCGGCTCG-3'
CACGAGCTATTTAGGTGACACTATAGAAGTGAAGCTTGGTCTCAGGCTCCATGGAGCCGCCACAGCATCA
GCATCATCATCATCAAGCCGACCAAGAAAGCGGCAACAACAACAACAACAAGTCCGGCTCTGGTGGTTAC
ACGTGTCGCCAGACCAGCACGAGGTGGACACCGACGACGGAGCAAATCAAAATCCTCAAAGAACTTTACT
ACAACAATGCAATCCGGTCACCAACAGCCGATCAGATCCAGAAGATCACTGCAAGGCTGAGACAGTTCGG
AAAGATTGAGGGCAAGAACGTCTTTTACTGGTTCCAGAACCATAAGGCTCGTGAGCGTCAGAAGAAGAGA
TTCAACGGAACAAACATGACCACACCATCTTCATCACCCAACTCGGTTATGATGGCGGCTAACGATCATT
ATCATCCTCTACTTCACCATCATCACGGTGTTCCCATGCAGAGGCCTGCTAATTCCGTCAACGTTAAACT
TAACCAAGACCATCATCTCTATCATCATAACAAGCCATATCCCAGCTTCAATAACGGGAATTTAAATCAT
GCAAGCTCAGGTACTGAATGTGGTGTTGTTAATGCTTCTAATGGCTACATGAGTAGCCATGTCTATGGAT
CTATGGAACAAGACTGTTCTATGAATTACAACAACGTAGGTGGAGGATGGGCAAACATGGATCATCATTA
CTCATCTGCACCTTACAACTTCTTCGATAGAGCAAAGCCTCTGTTTGGTCTAGAAGGTCATCAAGAAGAA
GAAGAATGTGGTGGCGATGCTTATCTGGAACATCGACGTACGCTTCCTCTCTTCCCTATGCACGGTGAAG
ATCACATCAACG
